Addgene plasmid #183205: pSLQ11429
Purpose: pHR-R(NFKB-BFP-Triplex-2X crGFP*ABE3-SV40pA)-EFS-Hygro-T2A-rtTA-WPRE
Depositing lab: Stanley Qi. Depositing organization: Stanford University. Publication: Scalable biological signal recording in mammalian cells using Cas12a base editors. Kempton HR, Love KS, Guo LY, Qi LS. Nat Chem Biol. 2022 May 30. pii: 10.1038/s41589-022-01034-2. doi: 10.1038/s41589-022-01034-2. PubMed 35637351.
Backbone
  Vector backbone: pHR
  Vector type: Lentiviral, CRISPR
  Selectable markers: Hygromycin
Growth in bacteria
  Bacterial resistance: Ampicillin, 100 μg/mL
  Growth temperature: 37°C
  Growth strain: NEB Stable
  Copy number: Unknown
Gene/Insert
  Gene/Insert name: Cas12 Guide (crGFP*)
Terms and licenses: Academic/Nonprofit Terms; Industry Terms: Not Available to Industry
How to cite: pSLQ11429 was a gift from Stanley Qi (Addgene plasmid # 183205 ; http://n2t.net/addgene:183205 ; RRID:Addgene_183205)
