[The description below was written by a language model from this plasmid's Addgene catalogue record and pLannotate feature annotations shown in this document.]
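Description:
pSLQ11429 is an 11.9 kb HIV-1-derived lentiviral transfer plasmid built on the pHR backbone, designed to deliver a signal-responsive Cas12a guide RNA cassette into mammalian cells. It is propagated in E. coli through a high-copy ColE1/pUC-type origin with ampicillin resistance. The viral portion contains a truncated 5' LTR, the Ψ packaging signal with a gag fragment, the RRE, cPPT/CTS, a WPRE and a self-inactivating ΔU3 3' LTR. Transcripts are therefore packaged and integrated when packaging functions are supplied in trans. Other annotated pieces, including the SV40 promoter, gpt fragments, SV40 small t and large T fragments and short pBR322 remnants, are legacy pHR backbone sequence outside the LTRs.

Two expression units sit between the LTRs. The first lies in reverse orientation relative to the viral genome (the "R" in the construct name). According to the purpose line, it is an NF-κB-responsive promoter driving BFP, a Triplex element, two copies of the crGFP* Cas12a guide (labelled ABE3) and an SV40 poly(A). The feature table supports this with an antisense minimal CMV promoter fragment, TagBFP and an SV40 poly(A) signal. The two short hits labelled as 3' LTR fragments just upstream of the minimal promoter probably correspond to NF-κB binding sites, which also occur in the HIV-1 LTR. The Triplex and the crRNA array are not annotated. In such designs a triplex typically stabilises the reporter mRNA after Cas12a excises the crRNAs from the Pol II transcript. The second, forward-oriented unit uses the EF-1α core (EFS) promoter to express hygromycin phosphotransferase, linked by T2A to rtTA (annotated through its TetR portion). This provides selection of transduced cells and a doxycycline-responsive transactivator. The associated publication indicates use in recording cellular signals with Cas12a base editors, with NF-κB activity coupled to guide production and blue fluorescence.
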