Features (pLannotate 1.2.2; 38 found; start..end, strand, type, name):
     83..388     +  CDS            frsA (fragment): FRSA_ECOLI - Also known as yafA. Experimental evidence at protein level: Swiss-Prot protein existence level 1. Catalyzes the hydrolysis of esters (PubMed:15808744). Displays esterase activity toward pNP-butyrate (PubMed:15808744). May stimulate mixed-acid fermentation by acting as a fermentation/respiration switch that down-regulates respiration and up- regulates fermentation rates (PubMed:15169777). From Escherichia coli (strain K12).
    392..466     +  CDS            small t antigen (fragment): SV40 (simian virus 40) small t antigen
    468..533     +  intron         small t intron: SV40 (simian virus 40) small t antigen intron
    663..683     +  CDS            SV40 NLS: nuclear localization signal of SV40 (simian virus 40) large T antigen
   1002..1085    +  CDS            large T antigen (fragment): large T antigen from SV40 (simian virus 40)
   1108..1242    +  polyA_signal   SV40 poly(A) signal: SV40 polyadenylation signal
   1409..1738    +  CDS            nef (fragment): NEF_HV1BR - Experimental evidence at protein level: Swiss-Prot protein existence level 1. Extracellular Nef protein targets CD4(+) T-lymphocytes for apoptosis by interacting with CXCR4 surface receptors (PubMed:14990729). From Human immunodeficiency virus type 1 group M subtype B (isolate BRU/LAI) (HIV-1).
   1786..2043    +  LTR            5' LTR (truncated): truncated 5' long terminal repeat (LTR) from HIV-1
   2090..2215    +  misc_feature   HIV-1 Ψ: packaging signal of human immunodeficiency virus type 1
   2199..2537    +  CDS            HIV-1 gag (fragment): gag protein from human immunodeficiency virus 1; gag
   2712..2945    +  misc_feature   RRE: The Rev response element (RRE) of HIV-1 allows for Rev-dependent mRNA export from the nucleus to the cytoplasm.
   3322..3422    +  CDS            Rev (fragment): human immunodeficiency virus 1 (HIV-1) Rev protein; rev; enhances nuclear export of unspliced and incompletely spliced viral mRNAs
   3459..3576    +  misc_feature   cPPT/CTS: central polypurine tract and central termination sequence of HIV-1
   3613..3635    -  misc_feature   MCS (fragment): pBluescript multiple cloning site
   3675..3806    -  polyA_signal   SV40 poly(A) signal: SV40 polyadenylation signal
   3954..4007    +  CDS            KanR (fragment): aminoglycoside phosphotransferase; aph(3')-Ia; confers resistance to kanamycin
   4123..4821    -  CDS            TagBFP: TagBFP is a basic (constitutively fluorescent) blue fluorescent protein published in 2008, derived from Entacmaea quadricolor. It is reported to be a very rapidly-maturing monomer with very low acid sensitivity.
   4911..4947    -  promoter       minimal CMV promoter (fragment): human cytomegalovirus (CMV) immediate early promoter
   4967..4990    -  LTR            3' LTR (fragment): 3' long terminal repeat (LTR) from HIV-1
   4995..5018    -  LTR            3' LTR (fragment): 3' long terminal repeat (LTR) from HIV-1
   5063..5274    +  promoter       EF-1α core promoter: core promoter for human elongation factor EF-1α
   5285..6307    +  CDS            hph: KHYB_ECOLX - Experimental evidence at protein level: Swiss-Prot protein existence level 1. The aminoglycoside phosphotransferases achieve inactivation of their antibiotic substrates by phosphorylation. Only phosphorylates hygromycin and closely related compounds such as demethyl analogs and destomycin. From Escherichia coli.
   6383..7000    +  CDS            tetR: TETR2_ECOLX - Experimental evidence at protein level: Swiss-Prot protein existence level 1. TetR is the repressor of the tetracycline resistance element; its N-terminal region forms a helix-turn-helix structure and binds DNA. Binding of tetracycline to TetR reduces the repressor affinity for the tetracycline resistance gene (tetA) promoter operator sites. From Escherichia coli.
   7146..7164    +  misc_feature   MCS (fragment): pBluescript multiple cloning site
   7164..7752    +  misc_feature   WPRE: woodchuck hepatitis virus posttranscriptional regulatory element
   7763..7834    +  CDS            nef (fragment): NEF_HV1Z2 - Experimental evidence at protein level: Swiss-Prot protein existence level 1. Extracellular Nef protein targets CD4(+) T-lymphocytes for apoptosis by interacting with CXCR4 surface receptors. From Human immunodeficiency virus type 1 group M subtype D (isolate Z2/CDC-Z34) (HIV-1).
   7836..8069    +  LTR            3' LTR (ΔU3): self-inactivating 3' long terminal repeat (LTR) from HIV-1
   8094..8112    -  promoter       SP6 promoter: promoter for bacteriophage SP6 RNA polymerase
   8340..8619    +  CDS            TcR (fragment): tetracycline efflux protein; tet; confers resistance to tetracycline
   8620..8668    -  misc_feature   bom (fragment): basis of mobility region from pBR322
   8770..8805    -  CDS            rop (fragment): Rop protein, which maintains plasmids at low copy number; rop
   8900..9004    +  promoter       AmpR promoter: bla
   9005..9865    +  CDS            AmpR: β-lactamase; bla; confers resistance to ampicillin, carbenicillin, and related antibiotics
  10036..10624   +  rep_origin     ori: high-copy-number ColE1/pMB1/pBR322/pUC origin of replication
  10807..10863   +  CDS            lacI (fragment): lac repressor; lacI; The lac repressor binds to the lac operator to inhibit transcription in E. coli. This inhibition can be relieved by adding lactose or isopropyl-β-D-thiogalactopyranoside (IPTG).
  10870..11199   +  promoter       SV40 promoter: SV40 enhancer and early promoter
  11399..11518   +  CDS            gpt (fragment): XGPT_ECOLI - Also known as gpp, gxu. Experimental evidence at protein level: Swiss-Prot protein existence level 1. Purine salvage pathway enzyme that catalyzes the transfer of the ribosyl-5-phosphate group from 5-phospho-alpha-D-ribose 1- diphosphate (PRPP) to the N9 position of the 6-oxopurines guanine and xanthine to form the corresponding ribonucleotides GMP (guanosine 5'- monophosphate) and XMP (xanthosine 5'-monophosphate), with the release of PPi. To a lesser extent, also acts on hypoxanthine (PubMed:9100006, PubMed:3886014). Does not ribophosphorylate adenine (PubMed:3886014). From Esch
  11518..11853   +  CDS            gpt (fragment): XGPT_ECOLI - Also known as gpp, gxu. Experimental evidence at protein level: Swiss-Prot protein existence level 1. Purine salvage pathway enzyme that catalyzes the transfer of the ribosyl-5-phosphate group from 5-phospho-alpha-D-ribose 1- diphosphate (PRPP) to the N9 position of the 6-oxopurines guanine and xanthine to form the corresponding ribonucleotides GMP (guanosine 5'- monophosphate) and XMP (xanthosine 5'-monophosphate), with the release of PPi. To a lesser extent, also acts on hypoxanthine (PubMed:9100006, PubMed:3886014). Does not ribophosphorylate adenine (PubMed:3886014). From Esch
>Addgene plasmid #183205 | pSLQ11429 | addgene full sequence | sequence record 360578 | Addgene NGS Result
CGCCTGGCACTGCCGGGCGTTGTTCTTTTTAACTTCAGGCGGGTTACAATAGTTTCCAGTAAGTATTCTG
GAGGCTGCATCCATGACACAGGCAAACCTGAGCGAAACCCTGTTCAAACCCCGCTTTAAACATCCTGAAA
CCTCGACGCTAGTCCGCCGCTTTAATCACGGCGCACAACCGCCTGTGCAGTCGGCCCTTGATGGTAAAAC
CATCCCTCACTGGTATCGCATGATTAACCGTCTGATGTGGATCTGGCGCGGCATTGACCCACGCGAAATC
CTCGACGTCCAGGCACGTATTGTGATGAGCGATGCCGAACGTACCGACGATGATTTATACGATACGGTGA
TTGGCTACCGTGGCGGCAACTGGATTTATGAGTGGGCCCCGGATCTTTGTGAAGGAACCTTACTTCTGTG
GTGTGACATAATTGGACAAACTACCTACAGAGATTTAAAGCTCTAAGGTAAATATAAAATTTTTAAGTGT
ATAATGTGTTAAACTACTGATTCTAATTGTTTGTGTATTTTAGATTCCAACCTATGGAACTGATGAATGG
GAGCAGTGGTGGAATGCCTTTAATGAGGAAAACCTGTTTTGCTCAGAAGAAATGCCATCTAGTGATGATG
AGGCTACTGCTGACTCTCAACATTCTACTCCTCCAAAAAAGAAGAGAAAGGTAGAAGACCCCAAGGACTT
TCCTTCAGAATTGCTAAGTTTTTTGAGTCATGCTGTGTTTAGTAATAGAACTCTTGCTTGCTTTGCTATT
TACACCACAAAGGAAAAAGCTGCACTGCTATACAAGAAAATTATGGAAAAATATTCTGTAACCTTTATAA
GTAGGCATAACAGTTATAATCATAACATACTGTTTTTTCTTACTCCACACAGGCATAGAGTGTCTGCTAT
TAATAACTATGCTCAAAAATTGTGTACCTTTAGCTTTTTAATTTGTAAAGGGGTTAATAAGGAATATTTG
ATGTATAGTGCCTTGACTAGAGATCATAATCAGCCATACCACATTTGTAGAGGTTTTACTTGCTTTAAAA
AACCTCCCACACCTCCCCCTGAACCTGAAACATAAAATGAATGCAATTGTTGTTGTTAACTTGTTTATTG
CAGCTTATAATGGTTACAAATAAAGCAATAGCATCACAAATTTCACAAATAAAGCATTTTTTTCACTGCA
TTCTAGTTGTGGTTTGTCCAAACTCATCAATGTATCTTATCATGTCTGGATCAACTGGATAACTCAAGCT
AACCAAAATCATCCCAAACTTCCCACCCCATACCCTATTACCACTGCCAATTACCTGTGGTTTCATTTAC
TCTAAACCTGTGATTCCTCTGAATTATTTTCATTTTAAAGAAATTGTATTTGTTAAATATGTACTACAAA
CTTAGTAGTTGGAAGGGCTAATTCACTCCCAAAGAAGACAAGATATCCTTGATCTGTGGATCTACCACAC
ACAAGGCTACTTCCCTGATTAGCAGAACTACACACCAGGGCCAGGGGTCAGATATCCACTGACCTTTGGA
TGGTGCTACAAGCTAGTACCAGTTGAGCCAGATAAGGTAGAAGAGGCCAATAAAGGAGAGAACACCAGCT
TGTTACACCCTGTGAGCCTGCATGGGATGGATGACCCGGAGAGAGAAGTGTTAGAGTGGAGGTTTGACAG
CCGCCTAGCATTTCATCACGTGGCCCGAGAGCTGCATCCGGAGTACTTCAAGAACTGCTGATATCGAGCT
TGCTACAAGGGACTTTCCGCTGGGGACTTTCCAGGGAGGCGTGGCCTGGGCGGGACTGGGGAGTGGCGAG
CCCTCAGATCCTGCATATAAGCAGCTGCTTTTTGCCTGTACTGGGTCTCTCTGGTTAGACCAGATCTGAG
CCTGGGAGCTCTCTGGCTAACTAGGGAACCCACTGCTTAAGCCTCAATAAAGCTTGCCTTGAGTGCTTCA
AGTAGTGTGTGCCCGTCTGTTGTGTGACTCTGGTAACTAGAGATCCCTCAGACCCTTTTAGTCAGTGTGG
AAAATCTCTAGCAGTGGCGCCCGAACAGGGACTTGAAAGCGAAAGGGAAACCAGAGGAGCTCTCTCGACG
CAGGACTCGGCTTGCTGAAGCGCGCACGGCAAGAGGCGAGGGGCGGCGACTGGTGAGTACGCCAAAAATT
TTGACTAGCGGAGGCTAGAAGGAGAGAGATGGGTGCGAGAGCGTCAGTATTAAGCGGGGGAGAATTAGAT
CGCGATGGGAAAAAATTCGGTTAAGGCCAGGGGGAAAGAAAAAATATAAATTAAAACATATAGTATGGGC
AAGCAGGGAGCTAGAACGATTCGCAGTTAATCCTGGCCTGTTAGAAACATCAGAAGGCTGTAGACAAATA
CTGGGACAGCTACAACCATCCCTTCAGACAGGATCAGAAGAACTTAGATCATTATATAATACAGTAGCAA
CCCTCTATTGTGTGCATCAAAGGATAGAGATAAAAGACACCAAGGAAGCTTTAGACAAGATAGAGGAAGA
GCAAAACAAAAGTAAGACCACCGCACAGCAAGCGGCCGGCCGCTGATCTTCAGACCTGGAGGAGGAGATA
TGAGGGACAATTGGAGAAGTGAATTATATAAATATAAAGTAGTAAAAATTGAACCATTAGGAGTAGCACC
CACCAAGGCAAAGAGAAGAGTGGTGCAGAGAGAAAAAAGAGCAGTGGGAATAGGAGCTTTGTTCCTTGGG
TTCTTGGGAGCAGCAGGAAGCACTATGGGCGCAGCGTCAATGACGCTGACGGTACAGGCCAGACAATTAT
TGTCTGGTATAGTGCAGCAGCAGAACAATTTGCTGAGGGCTATTGAGGCGCAACAGCATCTGTTGCAACT
CACAGTCTGGGGCATCAAGCAGCTCCAGGCAAGAATCCTGGCTGTGGAAAGATACCTAAAGGATCAACAG
CTCCTGGGGATTTGGGGTTGCTCTGGAAAACTCATTTGCACCACTGCTGTGCCTTGGAATGCTAGTTGGA
GTAATAAATCTCTGGAACAGATTTGGAATCACACGACCTGGATGGAGTGGGACAGAGAAATTAACAATTA
CACAAGCTTAATACACTCCTTAATTGAAGAATCGCAAAACCAGCAAGAAAAGAATGAACAAGAATTATTG
GAATTAGATAAATGGGCAAGTTTGTGGAATTGGTTTAACATAACAAATTGGCTGTGGTATATAAAATTAT
TCATAATGATAGTAGGAGGCTTGGTAGGTTTAAGAATAGTTTTTGCTGTACTTTCTATAGTGAATAGAGT
TAGGCAGGGATATTCACCATTATCGTTTCAGACCCACCTCCCAACCCCGAGGGGACCCGACAGGCCCGAA
GGAATAGAAGAAGAAGGTGGAGAGAGAGACAGAGACAGATCCATTCGATTAGTGAACGGATCTCGACGGT
ATCGCCAAATGGCAGTATTCATCCACAATTTTAAAAGAAAAGGGGGGATTGGGGGGTACAGTGCAGGGGA
AAGAATAGTAGACATAATAGCAACAGACATACAAACTAAAGAATTACAAAAACAAATTACAAAAATTCAA
AATTTTCGGGTTTATTACAGGGACAGCAGAGATCCAGTTTGGATCGATAAGCTTGATATCGAATTTTTTA
ACTAGACTAGTCGGTTAGCTTGAGTTATCCAGTTGATCCAGACATGATAAGATACATTGATGAGTTTGGA
CAAACCACAACTAGAATGCAGTGAAAAAAATGCTTTATTTGTGAAATTTGTGATGCTATTGCTTTATTTG
TAACCATTATAAGCTGCAATAAACAACTCGAGAAACAAAAAAAAACTCGATCTACACTTAGTAGAAATTT
ACCCTTGTTAACTGAATCGAGTATCTACACTTAGTAGAAATTTACCCTTGTTAACTGAATCGAGTATCTA
CACTTAGTAGAAATTCAAAGAAAGAAAGGATCCTCGCAGACCAATACCAGGATCTTGCCATCCTATGGAA
CTGCCTCGGTGAGTTTTGCTTTTTTTTTTTTAAAGCTAGGGAAAGGCCAAAAAGCAAAACCTGAGAAAAC
AAAAGGTTGTTTTCTCAGGAAAAGAAAAACCTTTACAACCCTACTGACGAATCACGCGTTTAATTAAGCT
TGTGCCCCAGTTTGCTAGGGAGGTCGCAGTATCTGGCCACTGCCACCTCGTGCTGCTCGACGTAGGTCTC
GTTGTTGGCCTCCTTGATTCTTTCCAGTCTGTAGTCCACATAGTAGACGCCAGGCATCTTGAGGTTCTTA
GCGGGTTTCTTGGATCTATATGTGGTCTTGATGTTTGCGATCAGATGGCTCCCGCCCACGAGCTTCAGGG
CCATGTCGTTTCTGCCTTCCAGGCCGCCGTCAGCAGGATACAGAGTCTCGGTGAAGGCCTCCCAGCCGAG
TGTTTTCTTCTGCATCACAGGGCCGTTGGATGTGAAGTTCACCCCTCTGATCTTGACGTTGTAGATGAGG
CAGCCGTCCTGGAGGCTGGTGTCCTGGGTAGCGGTCAGCACGCCCCCGTCTTCGTATGTGGTGACTCTCT
CCCATGTGAAGCCCTCAGGGAAGGACTGCTTGAAGAAGTCGGGGATGCCCTGGGTGTGGTTGATGAAGGT
CTTGCTGCCGTAGAGGAAGCTAGTAGCCAGGATGTCGAAGGCGAAGGGGAGAGGGCCGCCCTCGACCACC
TTGATTCTCATGGTCTGGGTGCCCTCGTAGGGCTTGCCTTCGCCCTCGGATGTGCACTTGAAGTGATGGT
TGTCCACGGTGCCCTCCATGTACAGCTTCATGTGCATGTTCTCCTTAATCAGCTCGCTCATGAATTCAGG
CTGGATCGGTCCCGGTGTCTTCTATGGAGGTCAAAACAGCGTGGATGGCGTCTCCAGGCGATCTGACGGT
TCACTAAACGAGCTCTGCTTATATAGGCCTCCCACCGTACACGCCTAGGTACCTCAAGCTGAATTCGGAA
AGTCCCCAGCGGAAAGTCCCCAGCGGAAAGTCCCCAGCGGAAAGTCCCCAAGCGGAAAGTCCCCGGATCT
GGTCTAGAGCGCATATGTCGACGGGCAGAGCGCACATCGCCCACAGTCCCCGAGAAGTTGGGGGGAGGGG
TCGGCAATTGATCCGGTGCCTAGAGAAGGTGGCGCGGGGTAAACTGGGAAAGTGATGTCGTGTACTGGCT
CCGCCTTTTTCCCGAGGGTGGGGGAGAACCGTATATAAGTGCAGTAGTCGCCGTGAACGTTCTTTTTCGC
AACGGGTTTGCCGCCAGAACACAGGACCGGTACCATGAAAAAGCCTGAACTCACCGCGACGTCTGTCGAG
AAGTTTCTGATCGAAAAGTTCGACAGCGTCTCCGACCTGATGCAGCTCTCGGAGGGCGAAGAATCTCGTG
CTTTCAGCTTCGATGTAGGAGGGCGTGGATATGTCCTGCGGGTAAATAGCTGCGCCGATGGTTTCTACAA
AGATCGTTATGTTTATCGGCACTTTGCATCGGCCGCGCTCCCGATTCCGGAAGTGCTTGACATTGGGGAG
TTCAGCGAGAGCCTGACCTATTGCATCTCCCGCCGTGCACAGGGTGTCACGTTGCAAGACCTGCCTGAAA
CCGAACTGCCCGCTGTTCTGCAGCCGGTCGCGGAGGCCATGGATGCGATCGCTGCGGCCGATCTTAGCCA
GACGAGCGGGTTCGGCCCATTCGGACCGCAAGGAATCGGTCAATACACTACATGGCGTGATTTCATCTGC
GCGATTGCTGATCCCCATGTGTATCACTGGCAAACTGTGATGGACGACACCGTCAGTGCGTCCGTCGCGC
AGGCTCTCGATGAGCTGATGCTTTGGGCCGAGGACTGCCCCGAAGTCCGGCACCTCGTGCACGCGGATTT
CGGCTCCAACAATGTCCTGACGGACAATGGCCGCATAACAGCGGTCATTGACTGGAGCGAGGCGATGTTC
GGGGATTCCCAATACGAGGTCGCCAACATCTTCTTCTGGAGGCCGTGGTTGGCTTGTATGGAGCAGCAGA
CGCGCTACTTCGAGCGGAGGCATCCGGAGCTTGCAGGATCGCCGCGGCTCCGGGCGTATATGCTCCGCAT
TGGTCTTGACCAACTCTATCAGAGCTTGGTTGACGGCAATTTCGATGATGCAGCTTGGGCGCAGGGTCGA
TGCGACGCAATCGTCCGATCCGGAGCCGGGACTGTCGGGCGTACACAAATCGCCCGCAGAAGCGCGGCCG
TCTGGACCGATGGCTGTGTAGAAGTACTCGCCGATAGTGGAAACCGACGCCCCAGCACTCGTCCGAGGGC
AAAGGAAGGCGGTTCCGAGGGCAGAGGAAGTCTGCTAACATGCGGTGACGTCGAGGAGAATCCTGGCCCA
GGCGGAGGGTCGATGAGCCGGCTGGACAAGAGCAAAGTGATCAACAGCGCCCTGGAACTGCTGAACGGCG
TGGGCATCGAGGGCCTGACCACCCGGAAGCTGGCCCAGAAACTGGGCGTGGAACAGCCCACCCTGTACTG
GCACGTGAAGAACAAGCGGGCCCTGCTGGACGCCCTGCCCATCGAGATGCTGGACCGGCACCACACCCAC
AGCTGCCCTCTGGAAGGCGAGAGCTGGCAGGACTTCCTGCGGAACAACGCCAAGAGCTACAGATGCGCCC
TGCTGAGCCACCGGGACGGCGCCAAAGTGCACCTGGGCACCAGACCCACCGAGAAGCAGTACGAGACACT
GGAAAACCAGCTGGCCTTCCTGTGCCAGCAGGGCTTCAGCCTGGAAAACGCCCTGTACGCCCTGAGCGCC
GTGGGCCACTTCACCCTGGGCTGCGTGCTGGAAGAACAGGAACACCAGGTCGCCAAAGAGGAAAGAGAGA
CACCCACCACCGACAGCATGCCCCCCCTGCTGAAGCAGGCCATCGAGCTGTTCGACAGACAGGGCGCCGA
GCCCGCCTTCCTGTTCGGCCTGGAACTGATCATCTGCGGCCTGGAGAAGCAGCTGAAGTGCGAGAGCGGC
GGACCCACCGACGCCCTGGACGACTTCGACCTGGACATGCTGCCCGCCGATGCCCTGGATGATTTTGATC
TGGATATGCTCCCTGCTGACGCTCTCGATGACTTCGATCTCGATATGCTGCCAGGCTAAGTTTAAACGCA
AGCTTGATATCAAGCTTATCGATAATCAACCTCTGGATTACAAAATTTGTGAAAGATTGACTGGTATTCT
TAACTATGTTGCTCCTTTTACGCTATGTGGATACGCTGCTTTAATGCCTTTGTATCATGCTATTGCTTCC
CGTATGGCTTTCATTTTCTCCTCCTTGTATAAATCCTGGTTGCTGTCTCTTTATGAGGAGTTGTGGCCCG
TTGTCAGGCAACGTGGCGTGGTGTGCACTGTGTTTGCTGACGCAACCCCCACTGGTTGGGGCATTGCCAC
CACCTGTCAGCTCCTTTCCGGGACTTTCGCTTTCCCCCTCCCTATTGCCACGGCGGAACTCATCGCCGCC
TGCCTTGCCCGCTGCTGGACAGGGGCTCGGCTGTTGGGCACTGACAATTCCGTGGTGTTGTCGGGGAAAT
CATCGTCCTTTCCTTGGCTGCTCGCCTGTGTTGCCACCTGGATTCTGCGCGGGACGTCCTTCTGCTACGT
CCCTTCGGCCCTCAATCCAGCGGACCTTCCTTCCCGCGGCCTGCTGCCGGCTCTGCGGCCTCTTCCGCGT
CTTCGCCTTCGCCCTCAGACGAGTCGGATCTCCCTTTGGGCCGCCTCCCCGCATGATACCGTCGAGTACC
TTTAAGACCAATGACTTACAAGGCAGCTGTAGATCTTAGCCACTTTTTAAAAGAAAAGGGGGGACTGGAA
GGGCTAATTCACTCCCAACGAAGACAAGATCTGCTTTTTGCTTGTACTGGGTCTCTCTGGTTAGACCAGA
TCTGAGCCTGGGAGCTCTCTGGCTAACTAGGGAACCCACTGCTTAAGCCTCAATAAAGCTTGCCTTGAGT
GCTTCAAGTAGTGTGTGCCCGTCTGTTGTGTGACTCTGGTAACTAGAGATCCCTCAGACCCTTTTAGTCA
GTGTGGAAAATCTCTAGCAGCATCTAGAATTAATTCCGTGTATTCTATAGTGTCACCTAAATCGTATGTG
TATGATACATAAGGTTATGTATTAATTGTAGCCGCGTTCTAACGACAATATGTACAAGCCTAATTGTGTA
GCATCTGGCTTACTGAAGCAGACCCTATCATCTCTCTCGTAAACTGCCGTCAGAGTCGGTTTGGTTGGAC
GAACCTTCTGAGTTTCTGGTAACGCCGTCCCGCACCCGGAAATGGTCAGCGAACCAATCAGCAGGGTCAT
CGCTAGCCAGATCCTCTACGCCGGACGCATCGTGGCCGGCATCACCGGCGCCACAGGTGCGGTTGCTGGC
GCCTATATCGCCGACATCACCGATGGGGAAGATCGGGCTCGCCACTTCGGGCTCATGAGCGCTTGTTTCG
GCGTGGGTATGGTGGCAGGCCCCGTGGCCGGGGGACTGTTGGGCGCCATCTCCTTGCATGCACCATTCCT
TGCGGCGGCGGTGCTCAACGGCCTCAACCTACTACTGGGCTGCTTCCTAATGCAGGAGTCGCATAAGGGA
GAGCGTCGAATGGTGCACTCTCAGTACAATCTGCTCTGATGCCGCATAGTTAAGCCAGCCCCGACACCCG
CCAACACCCGCTGACGCGCCCTGACGGGCTTGTCTGCTCCCGGCATCCGCTTACAGACAAGCTGTGACCG
TCTCCGGGAGCTGCATGTGTCAGAGGTTTTCACCGTCATCACCGAAACGCGCGAGACGAAAGGGCCTCGT
GATACGCCTATTTTTATAGGTTAATGTCATGATAATAATGGTTTCTTAGACGTCAGGTGGCACTTTTCGG
GGAAATGTGCGCGGAACCCCTATTTGTTTATTTTTCTAAATACATTCAAATATGTATCCGCTCATGAGAC
AATAACCCTGATAAATGCTTCAATAATATTGAAAAAGGAAGAGTATGAGTATTCAACATTTCCGTGTCGC
CCTTATTCCCTTTTTTGCGGCATTTTGCCTTCCTGTTTTTGCTCACCCAGAAACGCTGGTGAAAGTAAAA
GATGCTGAAGATCAGTTGGGTGCACGAGTGGGTTACATCGAACTGGATCTCAACAGCGGTAAGATCCTTG
AGAGTTTTCGCCCCGAAGAACGTTTTCCAATGATGAGCACTTTTAAAGTTCTGCTATGTGGCGCGGTATT
ATCCCGTATTGACGCCGGGCAAGAGCAACTCGGTCGCCGCATACACTATTCTCAGAATGACTTGGTTGAG
TACTCACCAGTCACAGAAAAGCATCTTACGGATGGCATGACAGTAAGAGAATTATGCAGTGCTGCCATAA
CCATGAGTGATAACACTGCGGCCAACTTACTTCTGACAACGATCGGAGGACCGAAGGAGCTAACCGCTTT
TTTGCACAACATGGGGGATCATGTAACTCGCCTTGATCGTTGGGAACCGGAGCTGAATGAAGCCATACCA
AACGACGAGCGTGACACCACGATGCCTGTAGCAATGGCAACAACGTTGCGCAAACTATTAACTGGCGAAC
TACTTACTCTAGCTTCCCGGCAACAATTAATAGACTGGATGGAGGCGGATAAAGTTGCAGGACCACTTCT
GCGCTCGGCCCTTCCGGCTGGCTGGTTTATTGCTGATAAATCTGGAGCCGGTGAGCGTGGGTCTCGCGGT
ATCATTGCAGCACTGGGGCCAGATGGTAAGCCCTCCCGTATCGTAGTTATCTACACGACGGGGAGTCAGG
CAACTATGGATGAACGAAATAGACAGATCGCTGAGATAGGTGCCTCACTGATTAAGCATTGGTAACTGTC
AGACCAAGTTTACTCATATATACTTTAGATTGATTTAAAACTTCATTTTTAATTTAAAAGGATCTAGGTG
AAGATCCTTTTTGATAATCTCATGACCAAAATCCCTTAACGTGAGTTTTCGTTCCACTGAGCGTCAGACC
CCGTAGAAAAGATCAAAGGATCTTCTTGAGATCCTTTTTTTCTGCGCGTAATCTGCTGCTTGCAAACAAA
AAAACCACCGCTACCAGCGGTGGTTTGTTTGCCGGATCAAGAGCTACCAACTCTTTTTCCGAAGGTAACT
GGCTTCAGCAGAGCGCAGATACCAAATACTGTTCTTCTAGTGTAGCCGTAGTTAGGCCACCACTTCAAGA
ACTCTGTAGCACCGCCTACATACCTCGCTCTGCTAATCCTGTTACCAGTGGCTGCTGCCAGTGGCGATAA
GTCGTGTCTTACCGGGTTGGACTCAAGACGATAGTTACCGGATAAGGCGCAGCGGTCGGGCTGAACGGGG
GGTTCGTGCACACAGCCCAGCTTGGAGCGAACGACCTACACCGAACTGAGATACCTACAGCGTGAGCTAT
GAGAAAGCGCCACGCTTCCCGAAGGGAGAAAGGCGGACAGGTATCCGGTAAGCGGCAGGGTCGGAACAGG
AGAGCGCACGAGGGAGCTTCCAGGGGGAAACGCCTGGTATCTTTATAGTCCTGTCGGGTTTCGCCACCTC
TGACTTGAGCGTCGATTTTTGTGATGCTCGTCAGGGGGGCGGAGCCTATGGAAAAACGCCAGCAACGCGG
CCTTTTTACGGTTCCTGGCCTTTTGCTGGCCTTTTGCTCACATGTTCTTTCCTGCGTTATCCCCTGATTC
TGTGGATAACCGTATTACCGCCTTTGAGTGAGCTGATACCGCTCGCCGCAGCCGAACGACCGAGCGCAGC
GAGTCAGTGAGCGAGGAAGCGGAAGAGCGCCCAATACGCAAACCGCCTCTCCCCGCGCGTTGGCCGATTC
ATTAATGCAGCTGTGGAATGTGTGTCAGTTAGGGTGTGGAAAGTCCCCAGGCTCCCCAGCAGGCAGAAGT
ATGCAAAGCATGCATCTCAATTAGTCAGCAACCAGGTGTGGAAAGTCCCCAGGCTCCCCAGCAGGCAGAA
GTATGCAAAGCATGCATCTCAATTAGTCAGCAACCATAGTCCCGCCCCTAACTCCGCCCATCCCGCCCCT
AACTCCGCCCAGTTCCGCCCATTCTCCGCCCCATGGCTGACTAATTTTTTTTATTTATGCAGAGGCCGAG
GCCGCCTCGGCCTCTGAGCTATTCCAGAAGTAGTGAGGAGGCTTTTTTGGAGGCCTAGGCTTTTGCAAAA
AGCTTGGACACAAGACAGGCTTGCGAGATATGTTTGAGAATACCACTTTATCCCGCGTCAGGGAGAGGCA
GTGCGTAAAAAGACGCGGACTCATGTGAAATACTGGTTTTTAGTGCGCCAGATCTCTATAATCTCGCGCA
ACCTATTTTCCCCTCGAACACTTTTTAAGCCGTAGATAAACAGGCTGGGACACTTCACATGAGCGAAAAA
TACATCGTCACCTGGGACATGTTGCAGATCCATGCACGTAAACTCGCAAGCCGACTGATGCCTTCTGAAC
AATGGAAAGGCATTATTGCCGTAAGCCGTGGCGGTCTGTACCGGGTGCGTTACTGGCGCGTGAACTGGGT
ATTCGTCATGTCGATACCGTTTGTATTTCCAGCTACGATCACGACAACCAGCGCGAGCTTAAAGTGCTGA
AACGCGCAGAAGGCGATGGCGAAGGCTTCATCGTTATTGATGACCTGGTGGATACCGGTGGTACTGCGGT
TGCGATTCGTGAAATGTATCCAAAAGCGCACTTTGTCACCATCTTCGCAAAACCGGCTGGTCGTCCGCTG
GTTGATGACTATGTTGTTGATATCCCGCAAGATACCTGGATTGAACAGCCGTGGGATATGGGCGTCGTAT
TCGTCCCGCCAATCTCCGGTCGCTAATCTTTTCAA
